>Addgene plasmid #47351 | pCDNA3-HA/Bmal F423R/V435R/W427R | addgene partial sequence | sequence record 69294 | cmv-fwd
ACTAGAGAACCCACTGCTTACTGGCTTATCGAAATTAATACGACTCACTATAGGGAGACCCAAGCTTCGA
TCGTCGACATGTACCCATACGATGTTCCAGATTACGCTTCTAGAGGATCCGCGGACCAGAGAATGGACAT
TTCCTCAACCATCAGCGACTTCATGTCTCCGGGCCCCACCGACCTACTCTCCGGTTCCCTGGGCACCAGT
GGTGTGGACTGCAATCGCAAGAGGAAAGGCAGTGCCACTGACTACCAAGAAAGTATGGACACAGACAAAG
ATGACCCTCATGGAAGGTTAGAATATGCAGAACACCAAGGAAGGATCAAGAATGCAAGGGAGGCCCACAG
TCAGATTGAAAAGAGGCGTCGGGACAAAATGAACAGTTTCATTGATGAATTGGCTTCTTTGGTACCAACA
TGCAATGCAATGTCCAGGAAGTTAGATAAACTCACCGTGCTAAGGATGGCTGTTCAGCACATGAAAACTT
TGAGAGGTGCCACCAACCCATACACAGAAGCAAACTACAAGCCAACATTTCTATCAGATGACGAACTGAA
ACACCTAATTCTCAGGGCAGCAGATGGATTTTTGTTTGTCGTAGGATGTGACCGAGGGAAGATCCTCTTT
GTCTCCGAGTCTGTCTTCAAGATCCTCAATTATAGCCAGAATGACCTTATTGGCCAGAGCTTGTTTGACT
ACCTGCATCCAAAAGATATTGCCAAAGTTAAGGAACAGCTATCTTCCTCGGACACTGCGCCCCGGGAGCG
ACTCATTGATGCCAAGACTGGACTTCCGGTTAAAACGGATATAACCCCTGGGCCCTCCCGGCTATGCTCT
GGAGCCCGCCGCTCTTTCTTCTGTA
