>Addgene plasmid #47351 | pCDNA3-HA/Bmal F423R/V435R/W427R | addgene partial sequence | sequence record 69494 | BGH-rev 5'-TAGAAGGCACAGTCGAGG-3'
GGGCCCTCTAGATGCATGCTCGACCTACAGCGGCCATGGCAAGTCACTAAAGTCAACGGGGCCACCCAGC
CCCGCATCTGCTTCCAAGAGGCTCATGATGACAGCCATTGCTGCCTCATCGTTACTGGGACTACTTGATC
CTTGGTCGTTATCTATCATATCGATGCCTATGTGGGGGTTCTCACCAAGAATAGAAGAACTATCAGAATA
GGGATACCCTGGGGTCTCCTGAGCCTGCCCTGGTAATAGTCCAGTGGAAGGAATGTCTGGAGTCCCTCCA
TTTAGAATCTTCTTGCCTCCTGGAGAAGAGGCATCAGGGGGAGGCGTACTTGTGATGTTCAGCGGGCTGG
AGCCACAGCTGGAAGGCGATGACCCTCTTATCCTGTGGATTTCCATGATTTCCTCGGCAATCATTCGACC
TATTTTTCCTGCTCCGGCTCTGGTTCCCCCTGGAATGCCTGGAACAGTGGGATGAGTCCTCTTTGGGCCA
CCTTCTCCAGAGGGCAGCATGCTGTCCATGCTGTGGGGGGGTGCTGTTAGCTGCGGGAAGGTTGGGTCCC
CGCCTTCCAGGACATTGGCTAAAACAACAGTGTTGGTTGAGCGAATGTATTCAACTTCCTTGGTCCGCGG
GTTCATGCGACTGAACCATCGACTTCGTAGCGTGATAAAAGAACCATCTTTGATCTTAAACTTATAGCAA
TTAGTTGTGATCTTTTCTCTTGTCTGTAAAACTTGCCTGTGACATTCTGCGAGGTGTCCTATGTCGTCTT
GATGAAAATACTCATAACATGATGTACC
