[The description below was written by a language model from this plasmid's Addgene catalogue record.]
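Description:
pCDNA3-HA/Bmal F423R/V435R/W427R is a mammalian expression plasmid built on the pcDNA3.1 backbone that drives a mutant form of mouse BMAL1 (Bmal1, also known as Arntl or MOP3) from the CMV immediate-early promoter, a strong constitutive promoter suited to transient transfection of cultured mammalian cells. The plasmid is propagated in E. coli under ampicillin selection. No feature table accompanies the record, so other backbone elements (bacterial origin, polyadenylation signal, any mammalian selection cassette) are not documented here, the copy number is listed as unknown, and the restriction sites used for cloning are not recorded.

The insert carries an HA epitope tag at its N terminus, allowing the protein to be detected or immunoprecipitated with anti-HA antibodies independently of endogenous BMAL1. Three residues have been replaced with arginine: F423R, W427R and V435R. According to the record, the mutations were introduced into an existing HA-tagged Bmal expression construct that served as the parental backbone. BMAL1 is the bHLH-PAS transcription factor that heterodimerises with CLOCK to form the core positive activator of the mammalian circadian clock, and the plasmid is associated with a study reporting the crystal structure of the CLOCK:BMAL1 complex. The record does not spell out the rationale for these substitutions, but in that context a triple arginine mutant is plausibly a structure-guided variant for testing how particular residues contribute to complex formation or transcriptional activity, typically by comparison with wild-type HA-BMAL1 in co-transfection, co-immunoprecipitation or reporter assays.
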