Addgene plasmid #47351: pCDNA3-HA/Bmal F423R/V435R/W427R
Purpose: PcHA-Bmal backbone used for the above mutation. Ref.Genes & Dev 17:1921-1932 2003
Depositing lab: Joseph Takahashi. Depositing organization: University of Texas Southwestern Medical Center. Publication: Crystal structure of the heterodimeric CLOCK:BMAL1 transcriptional activator complex. Huang N, Chelliah Y, Shan Y, Taylor CA, Yoo SH, Partch C, Green CB, Zhang H, Takahashi JS. Science. 2012 Jul 13;337(6091):189-94. doi: 10.1126/science.1222804. Epub 2012 May 31. PubMed 22653727.
Backbone
  Vector backbone: pcDNA3.1
  Vector type: Mammalian Expression
Growth in bacteria
  Bacterial resistance: Ampicillin, 100 μg/mL
  Growth temperature: 37°C
  Growth strain: DH5alpha
  Copy number: Unknown
Gene/Insert
  Gene/Insert name: BMAL
  Species: M. musculus (mouse)
  Mutation: F423R/V435R/W427R
  Entrez Gene: Bmal1 (a.k.a. Arnt3, Arntl, BMAL1b, MOP3, bHLHe5, bmal1b')
  Promoter: CMV
  Tag / fusion protein: Ha (N terminal on insert)
  Cloning method: Restriction Enzyme; 5′ cloning site unknown (unknown if destroyed); 3′ cloning site unknown (unknown if destroyed)
  Sequencing primers: 5′ CMV-F
Terms and licenses: Academic/Nonprofit Terms; Industry Terms: Not Available to Industry
How to cite: pCDNA3-HA/Bmal F423R/V435R/W427R was a gift from Joseph Takahashi (Addgene plasmid # 47351 ; http://n2t.net/addgene:47351 ; RRID:Addgene_47351)
